Addgene plasmid #109067: p3PA-Puro-iTk
Purpose: (Empty Backbone) inserts three polyA sites to end transcription of a targetted gene and a puromycin cassette for selection
Depositing lab: Eric Lander. Depositing organization: Broad Institute. Publication: Local regulation of gene expression by lncRNA promoters, transcription and splicing. Engreitz JM, Haines JE, Perez EM, Munson G, Chen J, Kane M, McDonel PE, Guttman M, Lander ES. Nature. 2016 Nov 17;539(7629):452-455. doi: 10.1038/nature20149. Epub 2016 Oct 26. PubMed 27783602.
Backbone
  Vector backbone: p3PA-Puro-iTk
  Backbone size (bp): 6941
  Vector type: Mammalian Expression
  Promoter: EFS
  Selectable markers: Puromycin
Growth in bacteria
  Bacterial resistance: Ampicillin, 100 μg/mL
  Growth temperature: 37°C
  Growth strain: DH5alpha
  Copy number: Unknown
Gene/Insert
  Cloning method: Restriction Enzyme
  Sequencing primers: 5′ M13F; 3′ M13R
Terms and licenses: Academic/Nonprofit Terms; Industry Terms: Not Available to Industry
How to cite: p3PA-Puro-iTk was a gift from Eric Lander (Addgene plasmid # 109067 ; http://n2t.net/addgene:109067 ; RRID:Addgene_109067)
