[The description below was written by a language model from this plasmid's Addgene catalogue record and pLannotate feature annotations shown in this document.]
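Description:
p3PA-Puro-iTk is an empty mammalian backbone of about 6.9 kb, built on a pBluescript-type cloning plasmid and intended as a donor for inserting a transcription-terminating cassette into a targeted gene. It is maintained in E. coli through a high-copy ColE1/pUC origin and an ampicillin resistance gene with its own promoter. It also retains the usual phagemid elements: an f1 origin, lacZα and lac promoter/operator remnants, and flanking T7 and T3 promoters. Fragments of the pBluescript multiple cloning site remain beside the cassette, and restriction cloning is the listed method. The record does not describe homology arms or any target locus, so these would presumably be added by the user.

The payload carries three polyadenylation signals: a synthetic poly(A) signal upstream of the selection cassette, and SV40 and mouse PGK poly(A) signals in tandem downstream of it. Between them lies a loxP-flanked selection unit in which the EF-1α core (EFS) promoter drives puromycin N-acetyltransferase, followed by an EMCV IRES, herpes simplex virus thymidine kinase and a WPRE. Puromycin therefore allows positive selection of cells that have integrated the cassette. The two loxP sites lie in the same orientation, so Cre can excise the selection unit, and loss of thymidine kinase can be selected for with nucleoside analogues such as ganciclovir. All three poly(A) signals lie outside the loxP sites and would stay in place after excision to terminate transcription prematurely. This matches the stated purpose of ending transcription of a targeted gene, and the associated publication concerns local gene regulation by lncRNA promoters, transcription and splicing.

The depositor sequence and the repository's sequencing result give the same feature order and differ by only 8 nt, with the discrepancy falling in the IRES region.
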