Features (pLannotate 1.2.2; 23 found; start..end, strand, type, name):
      4..432     +  rep_origin     f1 ori (sequence partly withheld): f1 bacteriophage origin of replication; arrow indicates direction of (+) strand synthesis
    463..620     -  CDS            lacZα (fragment): LacZα fragment of β-galactosidase; lacZ fragment
    623..641     +  promoter       T7 promoter: promoter for bacteriophage T7 RNA polymerase
    740..788     +  polyA_signal   poly(A) signal: synthetic polyadenylation signal
    925..958     +  protein_bind   loxP: Cre-mediated recombination occurs in the 8-bp core sequence (GCATACAT). Cre recombinase
    995..1206    +  promoter       EF-1α core promoter: core promoter for human elongation factor EF-1α
   1262..1859    +  CDS            PuroR (fragment): puromycin N-acetyltransferase; pac from Streptomyces; confers resistance to puromycin
   1870..1893    -  misc_feature   MCS (fragment): pBluescript multiple cloning site
   1895..2467    +  misc_feature   IRES: internal ribosome entry site (IRES) of the encephalomyocarditis virus (EMCV)
   2481..3611    +  CDS            HSV TK: herpes simplex virus thymidine kinase confers sensitivity to nucleoside analogs such as acyclovir or ganciclovir
   3647..4235    +  misc_feature   WPRE: woodchuck hepatitis virus posttranscriptional regulatory element
   4257..4290    +  protein_bind   loxP: Cre-mediated recombination occurs in the 8-bp core sequence (GCATACAT). Cre recombinase
   4302..4426    +  polyA_signal   SV40 poly(A) signal (fragment): SV40 polyadenylation signal
   4427..4699    +  polyA_signal   PGK poly(A) signal (fragment): mouse phosphoglycerate kinase 1 polyadenylation signal
   4722..4741    +  misc_feature   MCS (fragment): pBluescript multiple cloning site
   4753..4771    -  promoter       T3 promoter: promoter for bacteriophage T3 RNA polymerase
   4816..4832    -  protein_bind   lac operator: The lac repressor binds to the lac operator to inhibit transcription in E. coli. This inhibition can be relieved by adding lactose or isopropyl-β-D-thiogalactopyranoside (IPTG). lac repressor encoded by lacI
   4840..4870    -  promoter       lac promoter: promoter for the E. coli lac operon
   4885..4906    -  protein_bind   CAP binding site: CAP binding activates transcription in the presence of cAMP. E. coli catabolite activator protein
   4919..5011    -  CDS            lacI (fragment): lac repressor; lacI; The lac repressor binds to the lac operator to inhibit transcription in E. coli. This inhibition can be relieved by adding lactose or isopropyl-β-D-thiogalactopyranoside (IPTG).
   5194..5782    -  rep_origin     ori: high-copy-number ColE1/pMB1/pBR322/pUC origin of replication
   5953..6813    -  CDS            AmpR: β-lactamase; bla; confers resistance to ampicillin, carbenicillin, and related antibiotics
   6814..6918    -  promoter       AmpR promoter: bla
>Addgene plasmid #109067 | p3PA-Puro-iTk | depositor full sequence | sequence record 205530 | p3PA-Puro-iTk sequence 6941 bps
CTG
[124 nt withheld, positions 4-127]
C
[91 nt withheld, positions 129-219]
A
[49 nt withheld, positions 221-269]
CCTTTGACGTTGGAGTCCACGTTCTTT
[37 nt withheld, positions 297-333]
ACCCTATCTCGGTCTATTCTTTTGATTTATAAGGGATTTTGCCGATTTCGGCCTATTGGTTAAAAAATGA
GCTGATTTAACAAAAATTTAACGCGAATTTTAACAAAATATTAACGCTTACAATTTCCATTCGCCATTCA
GGCTGCGCAACTGTTGGGAAGGGCGATCGGTGCGGGCCTCTTCGCTATTACGCCAGCTGGCGAAAGGGGG
ATGTGCTGCAAGGCGATTAAGTTGGGTAACGCCAGGGTTTTCCCAGTCACGACGTTGTAAAACGACGGCC
AGTGAATTGTAATACGACTCACTATAGGGCGAATTGGAGCTCCACCGGGGCTGCAGGCTAGCCCTGCAGG
ACCTGGCTTACGCCTTAGTACCCTTAAGGGCAACGTTGAAAGACCCGGATGCTAGCAATAAAAGATCTTT
ATTTTCATTAGATCTGTGTGTTGGTTTTTTGTGTGCCTGATACAGATTAAATCGACAGAGAAGCCCTAAC
AATTACACAAGCTTAGTACACTCCTTAATGGAAGAATCGCAAAACCAGCAAGAAAAGAATGAACCCGAAT
TCCATTGGAATTAGATAAAGGGGCAAGTTTGATAACTTCGTATAGCATACATTATACGAAGTTATAGGGG
ACCCAGACGAGTGGCTCCGGTGCCCGTCAGTGGGCAGAGCGCACATCGCCCACAGTCCCCGAGAAGTTGG
GGGGAGGGGTCGGCAATTGAACCGGTGCCTAGAGAAGGTGGCGCGGGGTAAACTGGGAAAGTGATGTCGT
GTACTGGCTCCGCCTTTTTCCCGAGGGTGGGGGAGAACCGTATATAAGTGCAGTAGTCGCCGTGAACGTT
CTTTTTCGCAACGGGTTTGCCGCCAGAACACAGGTGTCGTGACGCGGTCTAGAGAATTCACCTGGCTTAC
GCCTTAGTACCCGCCACCATGACCGAGTACAAGCCCACGGTGCGCCTCGCCACCCGCGACGACGTCCCCA
GGGCCGTACGCACCCTCGCCGCCGCGTTCGCCGACTACCCCGCCACGCGCCACACCGTCGATCCGGACCG
CCACATCGAGCGGGTCACCGAGCTGCAAGAACTCTTCCTCACGCGCGTCGGGCTCGACATCGGCAAGGTG
TGGGTCGCGGACGACGGCGCCGCGGTGGCGGTCTGGACCACGCCGGAGAGCGTCGAAGCGGGGGCGGTGT
TCGCCGAGATCGGCCCGCGCATGGCCGAGTTGAGCGGTTCCCGGCTGGCCGCGCAGCAACAGATGGAAGG
CCTCCTGGCGCCGCACCGGCCCAAGGAGCCCGCGTGGTTCCTGGCCACCGTCGGAGTCTCGCCCGACCAC
CAGGGCAAGGGTCTGGGCAGCGCCGTCGTGCTCCCCGGAGTGGAGGCGGCCGAGCGCGCCGGGGTGCCCG
CCTTCCTGGAGACCTCCGCGCCCCGCAACCTCCCCTTCTACGAGCGGCTCGGCTTCACCGTCACCGCCGA
CGTCGAGGTGCCCGAAGGACCGCGCACCTGGTGCATGACCCGCAAGCCCGGTGCCTAAGCGGCCGCTCGA
TAAGCTTGATATCGAATTCCGCCCCTCTCCCTCCCCCCCCCCTAACGTTACTGGCCGAAGCCGCTTGGAA
TAAGGCCGGTGTGCGTTTGTCTATATGTTATTTTCCACCATATTGCCGTCTTTTGGCAATGTGAGGGCCC
GGAAACCTGGCCCTGTCTTCTTGACGAGCATTCCTAGGGGTCTTTCCCCTCTCGCCAAAGGAATGCAAGG
TCTGTTGAATGTCGTGAAGGAAGCAGTTCCTCTGGAAGCTTCTTGAAGACAAACAACGTCTGTAGCGACC
CTTTGCAGGCAGCGGAACCCCCCACCTGGCGACAGGTGCCTCTGCGGCCAAAAGCCACGTGTATAAGATA
CACCTGCAAAGGCGGCACAACCCCAGTGCCACGTTGTGAGTTGGATAGTTGTGGAAAGAGTCAAATGGCT
CTCCTCAAGCGTATTCAACAAGGGGCTGAAGGATGCCCAGAAGGTACCCCATTGTATGGGATCTGATCTG
GGGCCTCGGTGCACATGCTTTACATGTGTTTAGTCGAGGTTAAAAAACGTCTAGGCCCCCCGAACCACGG
GGACGTGGTTTTCCTTTGAAAAACACGATGATAATATGGCCACAACCATGGCTTCGTACCCCTGCCATCA
ACACGCGTCTGCGTTCGACCAGGCTGCGCGTTCTCGCGGCCATAACAACCGACGTACGGCGTTGCGCCCT
CGCCGGCAACAAAAAGCCACGGAAGTCCGCCTGGAGCAGAAAATGCCCACGCTACTGCGGGTTTATATAG
ACGGTCCCCACGGGATGGGGAAAACCACCACCACGCAACTGCTGGTGGCCCTGGGTTCGCGCGACGATAT
CGTCTACGTACCCGAGCCGATGACTTACTGGCGGGTGTTGGGGGCTTCCGAGACAATCGCGAACATCTAC
ACCACACAACACCGCCTCGACCAGGGTGAGATATCGGCCGGGGACGCGGCGGTGGTAATGACAAGCGCCC
AGATAACAATGGGCATGCCTTATGCCGTGACCGACGCCGTTCTGGCTCCTCATATCGGGGGGGAGGCTGG
GAGCTCACATGCCCCGCCCCCGGCCCTCACCCTCATCTTCGACCGCCATCCCATCGCCGCCCTCCTGTGC
TACCCGGCCGCGCGATACCTTATGGGCAGCATGACCCCCCAGGCCGTGCTGGCGTTCGTGGCCCTCATCC
CGCCGACCTTGCCCGGCACAAACATCGTGTTGGGGGCCCTTCCGGAGGACAGACACATCGACCGCCTGGC
CAAACGCCAGCGCCCCGGCGAGCGGCTTGACCTGGCTATGCTGGCCGCGATTCGCCGCGTTTATGGGCTG
CTTGCCAATACGGTGCGGTATCTGCAGGGCGGCGGGTCGTGGCGGGAGGATTGGGGACAGCTTTCGGGGG
CGGCCGTGCCGCCCCAGGGTGCCGAGCCCCAGAGCAACGCGGGCCCACGACCCCATATCGGGGACACGTT
ATTTACCCTGTTTCGGGCCCCCGAGTTGCTGGCCCCCAACGGCGACCTGTATAACGTGTTTGCCTGGGCT
TTGGACGTCTTGGCCAAACGCCTCCGTCCCATGCATGTCTTTATCCTGGATTACGACCAATCGCCCGCCG
GCTGCCGGGACGCCCTGCTGCAACTTACCTCCGGGATGGTCCAGACCCACGTCACCACCCCAGGCTCCAT
ACCGACGATCTGCGACCTGGCGCGCACGTTTGCCCGGGAGATGGGGGAGGCTAACTGAGGGCAACGTTGA
AAGACCCGGATCTCGAGGTCGACAATCAACCTCTGGATTACAAAATTTGTGAAAGATTGACTGGTATTCT
TAACTATGTTGCTCCTTTTACGCTATGTGGATACGCTGCTTTAATGCCTTTGTATCATGCTATTGCTTCC
CGTATGGCTTTCATTTTCTCCTCCTTGTATAAATCCTGGTTGCTGTCTCTTTATGAGGAGTTGTGGCCCG
TTGTCAGGCAACGTGGCGTGGTGTGCACTGTGTTTGCTGACGCAACCCCCACTGGTTGGGGCATTGCCAC
CACCTGTCAGCTCCTTTCCGGGACTTTCGCTTTCCCCCTCCCTATTGCCACGGCGGAACTCATCGCCGCC
TGCCTTGCCCGCTGCTGGACAGGGGCTCGGCTGTTGGGCACTGACAATTCCGTGGTGTTGTCGGGGAAAT
CATCGTCCTTTCCTTGGCTGCTCGCCTGTGTTGCCACCTGGATTCTGCGCGGGACGTCCTTCTGCTACGT
CCCTTCGGCCCTCAATCCAGCGGACCTTCCTTCCCGCGGCCTGCTGCCGGCTCTGCGGCCTCTTCCGCGT
CTTCGCCTTCGCCCTCAGACGAGTCGGATCTCCCTTTGGGCCGCCTCCCCGCGTCGACTTTAAGACCAGA
TCTATAACTTCGTATAGCATACATTATACGAAGTTATAGCCCACTAGCGTTTATTGCAGCTTATAATGGT
TACAAATAAAGCAATAGCATCACAAATTTCACAAATAAAGCATTTTTTTCACTGCATTCTAGTTGTGGTT
TGTCCAAACTCATCAATGTATCTTATCATGTCTAAATTGATGATCTATTAAACAATAAAGATGTCCACTA
AAATGGAAGTTTTTTCCTGTCATACTTTGTTAAGAAGGGTGAGAACAGAGTACCTACATTTTGAATGGAA
GGATTGGAGCTACGGGGGTGGGGGTGGGGTGGGATTAGATAAATGCCTGCTCTTTACTGAAGGCTCTTTA
CTATTGCTTTATGATAATGTTTCATAGTTGGATATCATAATTTAAACAAGCAAAACCAAATTAAGGGCCA
GCTCATTCCTCCACTCACGATCTATAACTAGTACGCGTATCGATACCGTCGAGGGGGGGCCCGGTACCAG
CTTTTGTTCCCTTTAGTGAGGGTTAATTGCGCGCTTGGCGTAATCATGGTCATAGCTGTTTCCTGTGTGA
AATTGTTATCCGCTCACAATTCCACACAACATACGAGCCGGAAGCATAAAGTGTAAAGCCTGGGGTGCCT
AATGAGTGAGCTAACTCACATTAATTGCGTTGCGCTCACTGCCCGCTTTCCAGTCGGGAAACCTGTCGTG
CCAGCTGCATTAATGAATCGGCCAACGCGCGGGGAGAGGCGGTTTGCGTATTGGGCGCTCTTCCGCTTCC
TCGCTCACTGACTCGCTGCGCTCGGTCGTTCGGCTGCGGCGAGCGGTATCAGCTCACTCAAAGGCGGTAA
TACGGTTATCCACAGAATCAGGGGATAACGCAGGAAAGAACATGTGAGCAAAAGGCCAGCAAAAGGCCAG
GAACCGTAAAAAGGCCGCGTTGCTGGCGTTTTTCCATAGGCTCCGCCCCCCTGACGAGCATCACAAAAAT
CGACGCTCAAGTCAGAGGTGGCGAAACCCGACAGGACTATAAAGATACCAGGCGTTTCCCCCTGGAAGCT
CCCTCGTGCGCTCTCCTGTTCCGACCCTGCCGCTTACCGGATACCTGTCCGCCTTTCTCCCTTCGGGAAG
CGTGGCGCTTTCTCATAGCTCACGCTGTAGGTATCTCAGTTCGGTGTAGGTCGTTCGCTCCAAGCTGGGC
TGTGTGCACGAACCCCCCGTTCAGCCCGACCGCTGCGCCTTATCCGGTAACTATCGTCTTGAGTCCAACC
CGGTAAGACACGACTTATCGCCACTGGCAGCAGCCACTGGTAACAGGATTAGCAGAGCGAGGTATGTAGG
CGGTGCTACAGAGTTCTTGAAGTGGTGGCCTAACTACGGCTACACTAGAAGGACAGTATTTGGTATCTGC
GCTCTGCTGAAGCCAGTTACCTTCGGAAAAAGAGTTGGTAGCTCTTGATCCGGCAAACAAACCACCGCTG
GTAGCGGTGGTTTTTTTGTTTGCAAGCAGCAGATTACGCGCAGAAAAAAAGGATCTCAAGAAGATCCTTT
GATCTTTTCTACGGGGTCTGACGCTCAGTGGAACGAAAACTCACGTTAAGGGATTTTGGTCATGAGATTA
TCAAAAAGGATCTTCACCTAGATCCTTTTAAATTAAAAATGAAGTTTTAAATCAATCTAAAGTATATATG
AGTAAACTTGGTCTGACAGTTACCAATGCTTAATCAGTGAGGCACCTATCTCAGCGATCTGTCTATTTCG
TTCATCCATAGTTGCCTGACTCCCCGTCGTGTAGATAACTACGATACGGGAGGGCTTACCATCTGGCCCC
AGTGCTGCAATGATACCGCGAGACCCACGCTCACCGGCTCCAGATTTATCAGCAATAAACCAGCCAGCCG
GAAGGGCCGAGCGCAGAAGTGGTCCTGCAACTTTATCCGCCTCCATCCAGTCTATTAATTGTTGCCGGGA
AGCTAGAGTAAGTAGTTCGCCAGTTAATAGTTTGCGCAACGTTGTTGCCATTGCTACAGGCATCGTGGTG
TCACGCTCGTCGTTTGGTATGGCTTCATTCAGCTCCGGTTCCCAACGATCAAGGCGAGTTACATGATCCC
CCATGTTGTGCAAAAAAGCGGTTAGCTCCTTCGGTCCTCCGATCGTTGTCAGAAGTAAGTTGGCCGCAGT
GTTATCACTCATGGTTATGGCAGCACTGCATAATTCTCTTACTGTCATGCCATCCGTAAGATGCTTTTCT
GTGACTGGTGAGTACTCAACCAAGTCATTCTGAGAATAGTGTATGCGGCGACCGAGTTGCTCTTGCCCGG
CGTCAATACGGGATAATACCGCGCCACATAGCAGAACTTTAAAAGTGCTCATCATTGGAAAACGTTCTTC
GGGGCGAAAACTCTCAAGGATCTTACCGCTGTTGAGATCCAGTTCGATGTAACCCACTCGTGCACCCAAC
TGATCTTCAGCATCTTTTACTTTCACCAGCGTTTCTGGGTGAGCAAAAACAGGAAGGCAAAATGCCGCAA
AAAAGGGAATAAGGGCGACACGGAAATGTTGAATACTCATACTCTTCCTTTTTCAATATTATTGAAGCAT
TTATCAGGGTTATTGTCTCATGAGCGGATACATATTTGAATGTATTTAGAAAAATAAACAAATAGGGGTT
CCGCGCACATTTCCCCGAAAAGTGCCAC
