Features (pLannotate 1.2.2; 23 found; start..end, strand, type, name):
      4..432     +  rep_origin     f1 ori (sequence partly withheld): f1 bacteriophage origin of replication; arrow indicates direction of (+) strand synthesis
    463..620     -  CDS            lacZα (fragment): LacZα fragment of β-galactosidase; lacZ fragment
    623..641     +  promoter       T7 promoter: promoter for bacteriophage T7 RNA polymerase
    740..788     +  polyA_signal   poly(A) signal: synthetic polyadenylation signal
    925..958     +  protein_bind   loxP: Cre-mediated recombination occurs in the 8-bp core sequence (GCATACAT). Cre recombinase
    995..1206    +  promoter       EF-1α core promoter: core promoter for human elongation factor EF-1α
   1262..1859    +  CDS            PuroR (fragment): puromycin N-acetyltransferase; pac from Streptomyces; confers resistance to puromycin
   1870..1893    -  misc_feature   MCS (fragment): pBluescript multiple cloning site
   2013..2475    +  misc_feature   IRES: internal ribosome entry site (IRES) of the encephalomyocarditis virus (EMCV)
   2489..3619    +  CDS            HSV TK: herpes simplex virus thymidine kinase confers sensitivity to nucleoside analogs such as acyclovir or ganciclovir
   3655..4243    +  misc_feature   WPRE: woodchuck hepatitis virus posttranscriptional regulatory element
   4265..4298    +  protein_bind   loxP: Cre-mediated recombination occurs in the 8-bp core sequence (GCATACAT). Cre recombinase
   4310..4434    +  polyA_signal   SV40 poly(A) signal (fragment): SV40 polyadenylation signal
   4435..4707    +  polyA_signal   PGK poly(A) signal (fragment): mouse phosphoglycerate kinase 1 polyadenylation signal
   4730..4749    +  misc_feature   MCS (fragment): pBluescript multiple cloning site
   4761..4779    -  promoter       T3 promoter: promoter for bacteriophage T3 RNA polymerase
   4824..4840    -  protein_bind   lac operator: The lac repressor binds to the lac operator to inhibit transcription in E. coli. This inhibition can be relieved by adding lactose or isopropyl-β-D-thiogalactopyranoside (IPTG). lac repressor encoded by lacI
   4848..4878    -  promoter       lac promoter: promoter for the E. coli lac operon
   4893..4914    -  protein_bind   CAP binding site: CAP binding activates transcription in the presence of cAMP. E. coli catabolite activator protein
   4927..5019    -  CDS            lacI (fragment): lac repressor; lacI; The lac repressor binds to the lac operator to inhibit transcription in E. coli. This inhibition can be relieved by adding lactose or isopropyl-β-D-thiogalactopyranoside (IPTG).
   5202..5790    -  rep_origin     ori: high-copy-number ColE1/pMB1/pBR322/pUC origin of replication
   5961..6821    -  CDS            AmpR: β-lactamase; bla; confers resistance to ampicillin, carbenicillin, and related antibiotics
   6822..6926    -  promoter       AmpR promoter: bla
>Addgene plasmid #109067 | p3PA-Puro-iTk | addgene full sequence | sequence record 287942 | Addgene NGS Result
CTG
[124 nt withheld, positions 4-127]
C
[91 nt withheld, positions 129-219]
A
[49 nt withheld, positions 221-269]
CCTTTGACGTTGGAGTCCACGTTCTTT
[37 nt withheld, positions 297-333]
ACCCTATCTCGGTCTATTCTTTTGATTTATAAGGGATTTTGCCGATTTCGGCCTATTGGTTAAAAAATGA
GCTGATTTAACAAAAATTTAACGCGAATTTTAACAAAATATTAACGCTTACAATTTCCATTCGCCATTCA
GGCTGCGCAACTGTTGGGAAGGGCGATCGGTGCGGGCCTCTTCGCTATTACGCCAGCTGGCGAAAGGGGG
ATGTGCTGCAAGGCGATTAAGTTGGGTAACGCCAGGGTTTTCCCAGTCACGACGTTGTAAAACGACGGCC
AGTGAATTGTAATACGACTCACTATAGGGCGAATTGGAGCTCCACCGGGGCTGCAGGCTAGCCCTGCAGG
ACCTGGCTTACGCCTTAGTACCCTTAAGGGCAACGTTGAAAGACCCGGATGCTAGCAATAAAAGATCTTT
ATTTTCATTAGATCTGTGTGTTGGTTTTTTGTGTGCCTGATACAGATTAAATCGACAGAGAAGCCCTAAC
AATTACACAAGCTTAGTACACTCCTTAATGGAAGAATCGCAAAACCAGCAAGAAAAGAATGAACCCGAAT
TCCATTGGAATTAGATAAAGGGGCAAGTTTGATAACTTCGTATAGCATACATTATACGAAGTTATAGGGG
ACCCAGACGAGTGGCTCCGGTGCCCGTCAGTGGGCAGAGCGCACATCGCCCACAGTCCCCGAGAAGTTGG
GGGGAGGGGTCGGCAATTGAACCGGTGCCTAGAGAAGGTGGCGCGGGGTAAACTGGGAAAGTGATGTCGT
GTACTGGCTCCGCCTTTTTCCCGAGGGTGGGGGAGAACCGTATATAAGTGCAGTAGTCGCCGTGAACGTT
CTTTTTCGCAACGGGTTTGCCGCCAGAACACAGGTGTCGTGACGCGGTCTAGAGAATTCACCTGGCTTAC
GCCTTAGTACCCGCCACCATGACCGAGTACAAGCCCACGGTGCGCCTCGCCACCCGCGACGACGTCCCCA
GGGCCGTACGCACCCTCGCCGCCGCGTTCGCCGACTACCCCGCCACGCGCCACACCGTCGATCCGGACCG
CCACATCGAGCGGGTCACCGAGCTGCAAGAACTCTTCCTCACGCGCGTCGGGCTCGACATCGGCAAGGTG
TGGGTCGCGGACGACGGCGCCGCGGTGGCGGTCTGGACCACGCCGGAGAGCGTCGAAGCGGGGGCGGTGT
TCGCCGAGATCGGCCCGCGCATGGCCGAGTTGAGCGGTTCCCGGCTGGCCGCGCAGCAACAGATGGAAGG
CCTCCTGGCGCCGCACCGGCCCAAGGAGCCCGCGTGGTTCCTGGCCACCGTCGGAGTCTCGCCCGACCAC
CAGGGCAAGGGTCTGGGCAGCGCCGTCGTGCTCCCCGGAGTGGAGGCGGCCGAGCGCGCCGGGGTGCCCG
CCTTCCTGGAGACCTCCGCGCCCCGCAACCTCCCCTTCTACGAGCGGCTCGGCTTCACCGTCACCGCCGA
CGTCGAGGTGCCCGAAGGACCGCGCACCTGGTGCATGACCCGCAAGCCCGGTGCCTAAGCGGCCGCTCGA
TAAGCTTGATATCGAATTCCGCCCCCCCCCCCTCTCCCTCCCCCCCCCCTAACGTTACTGGCCGAAGCCG
CTTGGAATAAGGCCGGTGTGCGTTTGTCTATATGTTATTTTCCACCATATTGCCGTCTTTTGGCAATGTG
AGGGCCCGGAAACCTGGCCCTGTCTTCTTGACGAGCATTCCTAGGGGTCTTTCCCCTCTCGCCAAAGGAA
TGCAAGGTCTGTTGAATGTCGTGAAGGAAGCAGTTCCTCTGGAAGCTTCTTGAAGACAAACAACGTCTGT
AGCGACCCTTTGCAGGCAGCGGAACCCCCCACCTGGCGACAGGTGCCTCTGCGGCCAAAAGCCACGTGTA
TAAGATACACCTGCAAAGGCGGCACAACCCCAGTGCCACGTTGTGAGTTGGATAGTTGTGGAAAGAGTCA
AATGGCTCTCCTCAAGCGTATTCAACAAGGGGCTGAAGGATGCCCAGAAGGTACCCCATTGTATGGGATC
TGATCTGGGGCCTCGGTGCACATGCTTTACATGTGTTTAGTCGAGGTTAAAAAAACGTCTAGGCCCCCCG
AACCACGGGGACGTGGTTTTCCTTTGAAAAACACGATGATAATATGGCCACAACCATGGCTTCGTACCCC
TGCCATCAACACGCGTCTGCGTTCGACCAGGCTGCGCGTTCTCGCGGCCATAACAACCGACGTACGGCGT
TGCGCCCTCGCCGGCAACAAAAAGCCACGGAAGTCCGCCTGGAGCAGAAAATGCCCACGCTACTGCGGGT
TTATATAGACGGTCCCCACGGGATGGGGAAAACCACCACCACGCAACTGCTGGTGGCCCTGGGTTCGCGC
GACGATATCGTCTACGTACCCGAGCCGATGACTTACTGGCGGGTGTTGGGGGCTTCCGAGACAATCGCGA
ACATCTACACCACACAACACCGCCTCGACCAGGGTGAGATATCGGCCGGGGACGCGGCGGTGGTAATGAC
AAGCGCCCAGATAACAATGGGCATGCCTTATGCCGTGACCGACGCCGTTCTGGCTCCTCATATCGGGGGG
GAGGCTGGGAGCTCACATGCCCCGCCCCCGGCCCTCACCCTCATCTTCGACCGCCATCCCATCGCCGCCC
TCCTGTGCTACCCGGCCGCGCGATACCTTATGGGCAGCATGACCCCCCAGGCCGTGCTGGCGTTCGTGGC
CCTCATCCCGCCGACCTTGCCCGGCACAAACATCGTGTTGGGGGCCCTTCCGGAGGACAGACACATCGAC
CGCCTGGCCAAACGCCAGCGCCCCGGCGAGCGGCTTGACCTGGCTATGCTGGCCGCGATTCGCCGCGTTT
ATGGGCTGCTTGCCAATACGGTGCGGTATCTGCAGGGCGGCGGGTCGTGGCGGGAGGATTGGGGACAGCT
TTCGGGGGCGGCCGTGCCGCCCCAGGGTGCCGAGCCCCAGAGCAACGCGGGCCCACGACCCCATATCGGG
GACACGTTATTTACCCTGTTTCGGGCCCCCGAGTTGCTGGCCCCCAACGGCGACCTGTATAACGTGTTTG
CCTGGGCTTTGGACGTCTTGGCCAAACGCCTCCGTCCCATGCATGTCTTTATCCTGGATTACGACCAATC
GCCCGCCGGCTGCCGGGACGCCCTGCTGCAACTTACCTCCGGGATGGTCCAGACCCACGTCACCACCCCA
GGCTCCATACCGACGATCTGCGACCTGGCGCGCACGTTTGCCCGGGAGATGGGGGAGGCTAACTGAGGGC
AACGTTGAAAGACCCGGATCTCGAGGTCGACAATCAACCTCTGGATTACAAAATTTGTGAAAGATTGACT
GGTATTCTTAACTATGTTGCTCCTTTTACGCTATGTGGATACGCTGCTTTAATGCCTTTGTATCATGCTA
TTGCTTCCCGTATGGCTTTCATTTTCTCCTCCTTGTATAAATCCTGGTTGCTGTCTCTTTATGAGGAGTT
GTGGCCCGTTGTCAGGCAACGTGGCGTGGTGTGCACTGTGTTTGCTGACGCAACCCCCACTGGTTGGGGC
ATTGCCACCACCTGTCAGCTCCTTTCCGGGACTTTCGCTTTCCCCCTCCCTATTGCCACGGCGGAACTCA
TCGCCGCCTGCCTTGCCCGCTGCTGGACAGGGGCTCGGCTGTTGGGCACTGACAATTCCGTGGTGTTGTC
GGGGAAATCATCGTCCTTTCCTTGGCTGCTCGCCTGTGTTGCCACCTGGATTCTGCGCGGGACGTCCTTC
TGCTACGTCCCTTCGGCCCTCAATCCAGCGGACCTTCCTTCCCGCGGCCTGCTGCCGGCTCTGCGGCCTC
TTCCGCGTCTTCGCCTTCGCCCTCAGACGAGTCGGATCTCCCTTTGGGCCGCCTCCCCGCGTCGACTTTA
AGACCAGATCTATAACTTCGTATAGCATACATTATACGAAGTTATAGCCCACTAGCGTTTATTGCAGCTT
ATAATGGTTACAAATAAAGCAATAGCATCACAAATTTCACAAATAAAGCATTTTTTTCACTGCATTCTAG
TTGTGGTTTGTCCAAACTCATCAATGTATCTTATCATGTCTAAATTGATGATCTATTAAACAATAAAGAT
GTCCACTAAAATGGAAGTTTTTTCCTGTCATACTTTGTTAAGAAGGGTGAGAACAGAGTACCTACATTTT
GAATGGAAGGATTGGAGCTACGGGGGTGGGGGTGGGGTGGGATTAGATAAATGCCTGCTCTTTACTGAAG
GCTCTTTACTATTGCTTTATGATAATGTTTCATAGTTGGATATCATAATTTAAACAAGCAAAACCAAATT
AAGGGCCAGCTCATTCCTCCACTCACGATCTATAACTAGTACGCGTATCGATACCGTCGAGGGGGGGCCC
GGTACCAGCTTTTGTTCCCTTTAGTGAGGGTTAATTTCGAGCTTGGCGTAATCATGGTCATAGCTGTTTC
CTGTGTGAAATTGTTATCCGCTCACAATTCCACACAACATACGAGCCGGAAGCATAAAGTGTAAAGCCTG
GGGTGCCTAATGAGTGAGCTAACTCACATTAATTGCGTTGCGCTCACTGCCCGCTTTCCAGTCGGGAAAC
CTGTCGTGCCAGCTGCATTAATGAATCGGCCAACGCGCGGGGAGAGGCGGTTTGCGTATTGGGCGCTCTT
CCGCTTCCTCGCTCACTGACTCGCTGCGCTCGGTCGTTCGGCTGCGGCGAGCGGTATCAGCTCACTCAAA
GGCGGTAATACGGTTATCCACAGAATCAGGGGATAACGCAGGAAAGAACATGTGAGCAAAAGGCCAGCAA
AAGGCCAGGAACCGTAAAAAGGCCGCGTTGCTGGCGTTTTTCCATAGGCTCCGCCCCCCTGACGAGCATC
ACAAAAATCGACGCTCAAGTCAGAGGTGGCGAAACCCGACAGGACTATAAAGATACCAGGCGTTTCCCCC
TGGAAGCTCCCTCGTGCGCTCTCCTGTTCCGACCCTGCCGCTTACCGGATACCTGTCCGCCTTTCTCCCT
TCGGGAAGCGTGGCGCTTTCTCATAGCTCACGCTGTAGGTATCTCAGTTCGGTGTAGGTCGTTCGCTCCA
AGCTGGGCTGTGTGCACGAACCCCCCGTTCAGCCCGACCGCTGCGCCTTATCCGGTAACTATCGTCTTGA
GTCCAACCCGGTAAGACACGACTTATCGCCACTGGCAGCAGCCACTGGTAACAGGATTAGCAGAGCGAGG
TATGTAGGCGGTGCTACAGAGTTCTTGAAGTGGTGGCCTAACTACGGCTACACTAGAAGAACAGTATTTG
GTATCTGCGCTCTGCTGAAGCCAGTTACCTTCGGAAAAAGAGTTGGTAGCTCTTGATCCGGCAAACAAAC
CACCGCTGGTAGCGGTGGTTTTTTTGTTTGCAAGCAGCAGATTACGCGCAGAAAAAAAGGATCTCAAGAA
GATCCTTTGATCTTTTCTACGGGGTCTGACGCTCAGTGGAACGAAAACTCACGTTAAGGGATTTTGGTCA
TGAGATTATCAAAAAGGATCTTCACCTAGATCCTTTTAAATTAAAAATGAAGTTTTAAATCAATCTAAAG
TATATATGAGTAAACTTGGTCTGACAGTTACCAATGCTTAATCAGTGAGGCACCTATCTCAGCGATCTGT
CTATTTCGTTCATCCATAGTTGCCTGACTCCCCGTCGTGTAGATAACTACGATACGGGAGGGCTTACCAT
CTGGCCCCAGTGCTGCAATGATACCGCGAGACCCACGCTCACCGGCTCCAGATTTATCAGCAATAAACCA
GCCAGCCGGAAGGGCCGAGCGCAGAAGTGGTCCTGCAACTTTATCCGCCTCCATCCAGTCTATTAATTGT
TGCCGGGAAGCTAGAGTAAGTAGTTCGCCAGTTAATAGTTTGCGCAACGTTGTTGCCATTGCTACAGGCA
TCGTGGTGTCACGCTCGTCGTTTGGTATGGCTTCATTCAGCTCCGGTTCCCAACGATCAAGGCGAGTTAC
ATGATCCCCCATGTTGTGCAAAAAAGCGGTTAGCTCCTTCGGTCCTCCGATCGTTGTCAGAAGTAAGTTG
GCCGCAGTGTTATCACTCATGGTTATGGCAGCACTGCATAATTCTCTTACTGTCATGCCATCCGTAAGAT
GCTTTTCTGTGACTGGTGAGTACTCAACCAAGTCATTCTGAGAATAGTGTATGCGGCGACCGAGTTGCTC
TTGCCCGGCGTCAATACGGGATAATACCGCGCCACATAGCAGAACTTTAAAAGTGCTCATCATTGGAAAA
CGTTCTTCGGGGCGAAAACTCTCAAGGATCTTACCGCTGTTGAGATCCAGTTCGATGTAACCCACTCGTG
CACCCAACTGATCTTCAGCATCTTTTACTTTCACCAGCGTTTCTGGGTGAGCAAAAACAGGAAGGCAAAA
TGCCGCAAAAAAGGGAATAAGGGCGACACGGAAATGTTGAATACTCATACTCTTCCTTTTTCAATATTAT
TGAAGCATTTATCAGGGTTATTGTCTCATGAGCGGATACATATTTGAATGTATTTAGAAAAATAAACAAA
TAGGGGTTCCGCGCACATTTCCCCGAAAAGTGCCAC
